>Addgene plasmid #173592 | Lenti-sgEp300#2/Cre | addgene full sequence | sequence record 363765 | Addgene NGS Result
GTCGACGGATCGGGAGATCTCCCGATCCCCTATGGTGCACTCTCAGTACAATCTGCTCTGATGCCGCATA
GTTAAGCCAGTATCTGCTCCCTGCTTGTGTGTTGGAGGTCGCTGAGTAGTGCGCGAGCAAAATTTAAGCT
ACAACAAGGCAAGGCTTGACCGACAATTGCATGAAGAATCTGCTTAGGGTTAGGCGTTTTGCGCTGCTTC
GCGATGTACGGGCCAGATATACGCGTTGACATTGATTATTGACTAGTTATTAATAGTAATCAATTACGGG
GTCATTAGTTCATAGCCCATATATGGAGTTCCGCGTTACATAACTTACGGTAAATGGCCCGCCTGGCTGA
CCGCCCAACGACCCCCGCCCATTGACGTCAATAATGACGTATGTTCCCATAGTAACGCCAATAGGGACTT
TCCATTGACGTCAATGGGTGGAGTATTTACGGTAAACTGCCCACTTGGCAGTACATCAAGTGTATCATAT
GCCAAGTACGCCCCCTATTGACGTCAATGACGGTAAATGGCCCGCCTGGCATTATGCCCAGTACATGACC
TTATGGGACTTTCCTACTTGGCAGTACATCTACGTATTAGTCATCGCTATTACCATGGTGATGCGGTTTT
GGCAGTACATCAATGGGCGTGGATAGCGGTTTGACTCACGGGGATTTCCAAGTCTCCACCCCATTGACGT
CAATGGGAGTTTGTTTTGGCACCAAAATCAACGGGACTTTCCAAAATGTCGTAACAACTCCGCCCCATTG
ACGCAAATGGGCGGTAGGCGTGTACGGTGGGAGGTCTATATAAGCAGCGCGTTTTGCCTGTACTGGGTCT
CTCTGGTTAGACCAGATCTGAGCCTGGGAGCTCTCTGGCTAACTAGGGAACCCACTGCTTAAGCCTCAAT
AAAGCTTGCCTTGAGTGCTTCAAGTAGTGTGTGCCCGTCTGTTGTGTGACTCTGGTAACTAGAGATCCCT
CAGACCCTTTTAGTCAGTGTGGAAAATCTCTAGCAGTGGCGCCCGAACAGGGACTTGAAAGCGAAAGGGA
AACCAGAGGAGCTCTCTCGACGCAGGACTCGGCTTGCTGAAGCGCGCACGGCAAGAGGCGAGGGGCGGCG
ACTGGTGAGTACGCCAAAAATTTTGACTAGCGGAGGCTAGAAGGAGAGAGATGGGTGCGAGAGCGTCAGT
ATTAAGCGGGGGAGAATTAGATCGCGATGGGAAAAAATTCGGTTAAGGCCAGGGGGAAAGAAAAAATATA
AATTAAAACATATAGTATGGGCAAGCAGGGAGCTAGAACGATTCGCAGTTAATCCTGGCCTGTTAGAAAC
ATCAGAAGGCTGTAGACAAATACTGGGACAGCTACAACCATCCCTTCAGACAGGATCAGAAGAACTTAGA
TCATTATATAATACAGTAGCAACCCTCTATTGTGTGCATCAAAGGATAGAGATAAAAGACACCAAGGAAG
CTTTAGACAAGATAGAGGAAGAGCAAAACAAAAGTAAGACCACCGCACAGCAAGCGGCCGGCCGCTGATC
TTCAGACCTGGAGGAGGAGATATGAGGGACAATTGGAGAAGTGAATTATATAAATATAAAGTAGTAAAAA
TTGAACCATTAGGAGTAGCACCCACCAAGGCAAAGAGAAGAGTGGTGCAGAGAGAAAAAAGAGCAGTGGG
AATAGGAGCTTTGTTCCTTGGGTTCTTGGGAGCAGCAGGAAGCACTATGGGCGCAGCGTCAATGACGCTG
ACGGTACAGGCCAGACAATTATTGTCTGGTATAGTGCAGCAGCAGAACAATTTGCTGAGGGCTATTGAGG
CGCAACAGCATCTGTTGCAACTCACAGTCTGGGGCATCAAGCAGCTCCAGGCAAGAATCCTGGCTGTGGA
AAGATACCTAAAGGATCAACAGCTCCTGGGGATTTGGGGTTGCTCTGGAAAACTCATTTGCACCACTGCT
GTGCCTTGGAATGCTAGTTGGAGTAATAAATCTCTGGAACAGATTTGGAATCACACGACCTGGATGGAGT
GGGACAGAGAAATTAACAATTACACAAGCTTAATACACTCCTTAATTGAAGAATCGCAAAACCAGCAAGA
AAAGAATGAACAAGAATTATTGGAATTAGATAAATGGGCAAGTTTGTGGAATTGGTTTAACATAACAAAT
TGGCTGTGGTATATAAAATTATTCATAATGATAGTAGGAGGCTTGGTAGGTTTAAGAATAGTTTTTGCTG
TACTTTCTATAGTGAATAGAGTTAGGCAGGGATATTCACCATTATCGTTTCAGACCCACCTCCCAACCCC
GAGGGGACCCGACAGGCCCGAAGGAATAGAAGAAGAAGGTGGAGAGAGAGACAGAGACAGATCCATTCGA
TTAGTGAACGGATCGGCACTGCGTGCGCCAATTCTGCAGACAAATGGCAGTATTCATCCACAATTTTAAA
AGAAAAGGGGGGATTGGGGGGTACAGTGCAGGGGAAAGAATAGTAGACATAATAGCAACAGACATACAAA
CTAAAGAATTACAAAAACAAATTACAAAAATTCAAAATTTTCGGGTTTATTACAGGGACAGCAGAGATCC
AGTTTGGTTAGTACCGGGCCCGCTCTAGCCCTGCAGGAACTGTTTAAACTGTGAGGGCCTATTTCCCATG
ATTCCTTCATATTTGCATATACGATACAAGGCTGTTAGAGAGATAATTGGAATTAATTTGACTGTAAACA
CAAAGATATTAGTACAAAATACGTGACGTAGAAAGTAATAATTTCTTGGGTAGTTTGCAGTTTTAAAATT
ATGTTTTAAAATGGACTATCATATGCTTACCGTAACTTGAAAGTATTTCGATTTCTTGGCTTTATATATC
TTGTGGAAAGGACCAAACACCGTTCACAGACCGCATGCCCTGGTTTTAGAGCTAGAAATAGCAAGTTAAA
ATAAGGCTAGTCCGTTATCAACTTGAAAAAGTGGCACCGAGTCGGTGCTTTTTTGTTTGGCGCGCCTATG
GCTTAATTAACATGGCGGCCGCATTCTACCGGGTAGGGGAGGCGCTTTTCCCAAGGCAGTCTGGAGCATG
CGCTTTAGCAGCCCCGCTGGGCACTTGGCGCTACACAAGTGGCCTCTGGCCTCGCACACATTCCACATCC
ACCGGTAGGCGCCAACCGGCTCCGTTCTTTGGTGGCCCCTTCGCGCCACCTTCTACTCCTCCCCTAGTCA
GGAAGTTCCCCCCCGCCCCGCAGCTCGCGTCGTGCAGGACGTGACAAATGGAAGTAGCACGTCTCACTAG
TCTCGTGCAGATGGACAGCACCGCTGAGCAATGGAAGCGGGTAGGCCTTTGGGGCAGCGGCCAATAGCAG
CTTTGCTCCTTCGCTTTCTGGGCTCAGAGGCTGGGAAGGGGTGGGTCCGGGGGCGGGCTCAGGGGCGGGC
TCAGGGGCGGGGCGGGCGCCCGAAGGTCCTCCGGAGGCCCGGCATTCTGCACGCTTCAAAAGCGCACGTC
TGCCGCGCTGTTCTCCTCTTCCTCATCTCCGGGACCCGGGATGCCCAAGAAGAAGAGGAAGGTGTCCAAT
TTACTGACCGTACACCAAAATTTGCCTGCATTACCGGTCGATGCAACGAGTGATGAGGTTCGCAAGAACC
TGATGGACATGTTCAGGGATCGCCAGGCGTTTTCTGAGCATACCTGGAAAATGCTTCTGTCCGTTTGCCG
GTCGTGGGCGGCATGGTGCAAGTTGAATAACCGGAAATGGTTTCCCGCAGAACCTGAAGATGTTCGCGAT
TATCTTCTATATCTTCAGGCGCGCGGTCTGGCAGTAAAAACTATCCAGCAACATTTGGGCCAGCTAAACA
TGCTTCATCGTCGGTCCGGGCTGCCACGACCAAGTGACAGCAATGCTGTTTCACTGGTTATGCGGCGGAT
CCGAAAAGAAAACGTTGATGCCGGTGAACGTGCAAAACAGGCTCTAGCGTTCGAACGCACTGATTTCGAC
CAGGTTCGTTCACTCATGGAAAATAGCGATCGCTGCCAGGATATACGTAATCTGGCATTTCTGGGGATTG
CTTATAACACCCTGTTACGTATAGCCGAAATTGCCAGGATCAGGGTTAAAGATATCTCACGTACTGACGG
TGGGAGAATGTTAATCCATATTGGCAGAACGAAAACGCTGGTTAGCACCGCAGGTGTAGAGAAGGCACTT
AGCCTGGGGGTAACTAAACTGGTCGAGCGATGGATTTCCGTCTCTGGTGTAGCTGATGATCCGAATAACT
ACCTGTTTTGCCGGGTCAGAAAAAATGGTGTTGCCGCGCCATCTGCCACCAGCCAGCTATCAACTCGCGC
CCTGGAAGGGATTTTTGAAGCAACTCATCGATTGATTTACGGCGCTAAGGATGACTCTGGTCAGAGATAC
CTGGCCTGGTCTGGACACAGTGCCCGTGTCGGAGCCGCGCGAGATATGGCCCGCGCTGGAGTTTCAATAC
CGGAGATCATGCAAGCTGGTGGCTGGACCAATGTAAATATTGTCATGAACTATATCCGTAACCTGGATAG
TGAAACAGGGGCAATGGTGCGCCTGCTGGAAGATGGCGATTAGCCATGTTTAAGGGTTCCGGTTCCACTA
GGTACAATTCGATATCAAGCTTATCGATAATCAACCTCTGGATTACAAAATTTGTGAAAGATTGACTGGT
ATTCTTAACTATGTTGCTCCTTTTACGCTATGTGGATACGCTGCTTTAATGCCTTTGTATCATGCTATTG
CTTCCCGTATGGCTTTCATTTTCTCCTCCTTGTATAAATCCTGGTTGCTGTCTCTTTATGAGGAGTTGTG
GCCCGTTGTCAGGCAACGTGGCGTGGTGTGCACTGTGTTTGCTGACGCAACCCCCACTGGTTGGGGCATT
GCCACCACCTGTCAGCTCCTTTCCGGGACTTTCGCTTTCCCCCTCCCTATTGCCACGGCGGAACTCATCG
CCGCCTGCCTTGCCCGCTGCTGGACAGGGGCTCGGCTGTTGGGCACTGACAATTCCGTGGTGTTGTCGGG
GAAATCATCGTCCTTTCCTTGGCTGCTCGCCTGTGTTGCCACCTGGATTCTGCGCGGGACGTCCTTCTGC
TACGTCCCTTCGGCCCTCAATCCAGCGGACCTTCCTTCCCGCGGCCTGCTGCCGGCTCTGCGGCCTCTTC
CGCGTCTTCGCCTTCGCCCTCAGACGAGTCGGATCTCCCTTTGGGCCGCCTCCCCGCATCGATACCGTCG
ACCTCGATCGAGACCTAGAAAAACATGGAGCAATCACAAGTAGCAATACAGCAGCTACCAATGCTGATTG
TGCCTGGCTAGAAGCACAAGAGGAGGAGGAGGTGGGTTTTCCAGTCACACCTCAGGTACCTTTAAGACCA
ATGACTTACAAGGCAGCTGTAGATCTTAGCCACTTTTTAAAAGAAAAGGGGGGACTGGAAGGGCTAATTC
ACTCCCAACGAAGACAAGATATCCTTGATCTGTGGATCTACCACACACAAGGCTACTTCCCTGATTGGCA
GAACTACACACCAGGGCCAGGGATCAGATATCCACTGACCTTTGGATGGTGCTACAAGCTAGTACCAGTT
GAGCAAGAGAAGGTAGAAGAAGCCAATGAAGGAGAGAACACCCGCTTGTTACACCCTGTGAGCCTGCATG
GGATGGATGACCCGGAGAGAGAAGTATTAGAGTGGAGGTTTGACAGCCGCCTAGCATTTCATCACATGGC
CCGAGAGCTGCATCCGGACTGTACTGGGTCTCTCTGGTTAGACCAGATCTGAGCCTGGGAGCTCTCTGGC
TAACTAGGGAACCCACTGCTTAAGCCTCAATAAAGCTTGCCTTGAGTGCTTCAAGTAGTGTGTGCCCGTC
TGTTGTGTGACTCTGGTAACTAGAGATCCCTCAGACCCTTTTAGTCAGTGTGGAAAATCTCTAGCAGCAT
GTGAGCAAAAGGCCAGCAAAAGGCCAGGAACCGTAAAAAGGCCGCGTTGCTGGCGTTTTTCCATAGGCTC
CGCCCCCCTGACGAGCATCACAAAAATCGACGCTCAAGTCAGAGGTGGCGAAACCCGACAGGACTATAAA
GATACCAGGCGTTTCCCCCTGGAAGCTCCCTCGTGCGCTCTCCTGTTCCGACCCTGCCGCTTACCGGATA
CCTGTCCGCCTTTCTCCCTTCGGGAAGCGTGGCGCTTTCTCATAGCTCACGCTGTAGGTATCTCAGTTCG
GTGTAGGTCGTTCGCTCCAAGCTGGGCTGTGTGCACGAACCCCCCGTTCAGCCCGACCGCTGCGCCTTAT
CCGGTAACTATCGTCTTGAGTCCAACCCGGTAAGACACGACTTATCGCCACTGGCAGCAGCCACTGGTAA
CAGGATTAGCAGAGCGAGGTATGTAGGCGGTGCTACAGAGTTCTTGAAGTGGTGGCCTAACTACGGCTAC
ACTAGAAGAACAGTATTTGGTATCTGCGCTCTGCTGAAGCCAGTTACCTTCGGAAAAAGAGTTGGTAGCT
CTTGATCCGGCAAACAAACCACCGCTGGTAGCGGTGGTTTTTTTGTTTGCAAGCAGCAGATTACGCGCAG
AAAAAAAGGATCTCAAGAAGATCCTTTGATCTTTTCTACGGGGTCTGACGCTCAGTGGAACGAAAACTCA
CGTTAAGGGATTTTGGTCATGAGATTATCAAAAAGGATCTTCACCTAGATCCTTTTAAATTAAAAATGAA
GTTTTAAATCAATCTAAAGTATATATGAGTAAACTTGGTCTGACAGTTACCAATGCTTAATCAGTGAGGC
ACCTATCTCAGCGATCTGTCTATTTCGTTCATCCATAGTTGCCTGACTCCCCGTCGTGTAGATAACTACG
ATACGGGAGGGCTTACCATCTGGCCCCAGTGCTGCAATGATACCGCGAGACCCACGCTCACCGGCTCCAG
ATTTATCAGCAATAAACCAGCCAGCCGGAAGGGCCGAGCGCAGAAGTGGTCCTGCAACTTTATCCGCCTC
CATCCAGTCTATTAATTGTTGCCGGGAAGCTAGAGTAAGTAGTTCGCCAGTTAATAGTTTGCGCAACGTT
GTTGCCATTGCTACAGGCATCGTGGTGTCACGCTCGTCGTTTGGTATGGCTTCATTCAGCTCCGGTTCCC
AACGATCAAGGCGAGTTACATGATCCCCCATGTTGTGCAAAAAAGCGGTTAGCTCCTTCGGTCCTCCGAT
CGTTGTCAGAAGTAAGTTGGCCGCAGTGTTATCACTCATGGTTATGGCAGCACTGCATAATTCTCTTACT
GTCATGCCATCCGTAAGATGCTTTTCTGTGACTGGTGAGTACTCAACCAAGTCATTCTGAGAATAGTGTA
TGCGGCGACCGAGTTGCTCTTGCCCGGCGTCAATACGGGATAATACCGCGCCACATAGCAGAACTTTAAA
AGTGCTCATCATTGGAAAACGTTCTTCGGGGCGAAAACTCTCAAGGATCTTACCGCTGTTGAGATCCAGT
TCGATGTAACCCACTCGTGCACCCAACTGATCTTCAGCATCTTTTACTTTCACCAGCGTTTCTGGGTGAG
CAAAAACAGGAAGGCAAAATGCCGCAAAAAAGGGAATAAGGGCGACACGGAAATGTTGAATACTCATACT
CTTCCTTTTTCAATATTATTGAAGCATTTATCAGGGTTATTGTCTCATGAGCGGATACATATTTGAATGT
ATTTAGAAAAATAAACAAATAGGGGTTCCGCGCACATTTCCCCGAAAAGTGCCACCTGAC
Features (pLannotate 1.2.2; 21 found; start..end, strand, type, name):
     31..83      -  misc_feature   bom (fragment): basis of mobility region from pBR322
    238..617     +  enhancer       CMV enhancer: human cytomegalovirus immediate early enhancer
    618..817     +  promoter       CMV promoter: human cytomegalovirus (CMV) immediate early promoter
    835..1015    +  LTR            5' LTR (truncated): truncated 5' long terminal repeat (LTR) from HIV-1
   1062..1187    +  misc_feature   HIV-1 Ψ: packaging signal of human immunodeficiency virus type 1
   1171..1509    +  CDS            HIV-1 gag (fragment): gag protein from human immunodeficiency virus 1; gag
   1684..1917    +  misc_feature   RRE: The Rev response element (RRE) of HIV-1 allows for Rev-dependent mRNA export from the nucleus to the cytoplasm.
   2294..2394    +  CDS            Rev (fragment): human immunodeficiency virus 1 (HIV-1) Rev protein; rev; enhances nuclear export of unspliced and incompletely spliced viral mRNAs
   2444..2561    +  misc_feature   cPPT/CTS: central polypurine tract and central termination sequence of HIV-1
   2643..2883    +  promoter       U6 promoter: RNA polymerase III promoter for human U6 snRNA
   2913..2988    +  misc_RNA       gRNA scaffold: guide RNA scaffold for the Streptococcus pyogenes CRISPR/Cas9 system
   3041..3533    +  promoter       PGK promoter: mouse phosphoglycerate kinase 1 promoter
   3563..4593    +  CDS            Cre (fragment): site-specific recombinase Cre is a site-specific recombinase from bacteriophage P1. Recombination occurs at loxP sequences.
   4626..4649    +  misc_feature   MCS (fragment): pBluescript multiple cloning site
   4649..5237    +  misc_feature   WPRE: woodchuck hepatitis virus posttranscriptional regulatory element
   5238..5257    +  misc_feature   MCS (fragment): pBluescript multiple cloning site
   5259..5759    +  CDS            nef (fragment): NEF_HV1LA - Experimental evidence at protein level: Swiss-Prot protein existence level 1. Extracellular Nef protein targets CD4(+) T-lymphocytes for apoptosis by interacting with CXCR4 surface receptors. From Human immunodeficiency virus type 1 group M subtype B (isolate Lai) (HIV-1).
   5766..5946    +  LTR            5' LTR (truncated): truncated 5' long terminal repeat (LTR) from HIV-1
   6008..6596    -  rep_origin     ori: high-copy-number ColE1/pMB1/pBR322/pUC origin of replication
   6767..7627    -  CDS            AmpR: β-lactamase; bla; confers resistance to ampicillin, carbenicillin, and related antibiotics
   7628..7732    -  promoter       AmpR promoter: bla
