[The description below was written by a language model from this plasmid's Addgene catalogue record and pLannotate feature annotations shown in this document.]
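Description:
Lenti-sgEp300#2/Cre is a 7,760-nt HIV-1-derived lentiviral transfer plasmid built on the pLL3.3 backbone that delivers a CRISPR guide RNA and Cre recombinase from a single provirus. In bacteria it is maintained by a high-copy ColE1/pUC-type origin and selected with ampicillin through the β-lactamase gene and its native promoter. A CMV enhancer/promoter sits upstream of a truncated 5' LTR, an arrangement that drives production of the viral genomic RNA in packaging cells. This is followed by the Ψ packaging signal with an adjoining gag fragment, the Rev response element for Rev-dependent nuclear export, and the cPPT/CTS element that aids nuclear import of the reverse-transcribed genome. A second truncated LTR, preceded by a nef-derived fragment, closes the viral unit. Packaging functions are not encoded on the plasmid and would have to be supplied in trans.

The payload consists of two independent expression units. A human U6 RNA polymerase III promoter drives a guide against mouse Ep300 (the p300 histone acetyltransferase, KAT3B), fused to the Streptococcus pyogenes Cas9 gRNA scaffold; the "#2" in the name suggests it is one of several guides for this gene. Downstream, the mouse PGK promoter expresses Cre, with a WPRE following to enhance transcript stability and expression. No Cas9 is present, so the nuclease must come from the target cells. The design suits hosts carrying Cre-activated alleles, where Cre recombines loxP-flanked elements while the guide directs Ep300 disruption in the same transduced cells. The associated publication concerns functional analysis of tumor suppressors in oncogenic KRAS-driven lung cancer, although the record does not specify the particular mouse models or alleles used.
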