Addgene plasmid #173592: Lenti-sgEp300#2/Cre
Purpose: Expresses a Ep300-targeting gRNA and Cre-recombinase
Depositing lab: Charles Swanton. Depositing organization: University College London. Publication: A functional taxonomy of tumor suppression in oncogenic KRAS-driven lung cancer. Cai H, Chew SK, Li C, Tsai MK, Andrejka L, Murray CW, Hughes NW, Shuldiner EG, Ashkin EL, Tang R, Hung KL, Chen LC, Lee SYC, Yousefi M, Lin WY, Kunder CA, Cong L, McFarland CD, Petrov DA, Swanton C, Winslow MM. Cancer Discov. 2021 Feb 19. pii: 2159-8290.CD-20-1325. doi: 10.1158/2159-8290.CD-20-1325. PubMed 33608386.
Backbone
  Vector backbone: pLL3.3
  Vector type: Lentiviral, Cre/Lox, CRISPR
Growth in bacteria
  Bacterial resistance: Ampicillin, 100 μg/mL
  Growth temperature: 37°C
  Growth strain: NEB Stable
  Copy number: High Copy
Gene/Insert
  Gene/Insert name: gRNA targeting Ep300
  gRNA/shRNA sequence: TTCACAGACCGCATGCCCTG
  Species: M. musculus (mouse)
  Entrez Gene: Ep300 (a.k.a. A430090G16, A730011L11, KAT3B, p300, p300 HAT)
  Cloning method: Restriction Enzyme; 5′ cloning site unknown (unknown if destroyed); 3′ cloning site unknown (unknown if destroyed)
Terms and licenses: Academic/Nonprofit Terms; Industry Terms: Not Available to Industry
How to cite: Lenti-sgEp300#2/Cre was a gift from Charles Swanton (Addgene plasmid # 173592 ; http://n2t.net/addgene:173592 ; RRID:Addgene_173592)
